Addgene plasmid #139046: pSM04
Purpose: MosSCI SapTrap assembly: Cassette 3A for 5-cassette system
Depositing lab: Erik Griffin. Depositing organization: Dartmouth College and Medical School. Publication: SapTrap Assembly of Caenorhabditis elegans MosSCI Transgene Vectors. Fan X, Henau S, Feinstein J, Miller SI, Han B, Frokjaer-Jensen C, Griffin EE. G3 (Bethesda). 2019 Dec 17. pii: g3.119.400822. doi: 10.1534/g3.119.400822. PubMed 31848219.
Backbone
  Vector backbone: Zero blunt TOPO
  Backbone manufacturer: Thermo Fisher Scientific
  Backbone size w/o insert (bp): 3519
  Vector type: Worm Expression
Growth in bacteria
  Bacterial resistance: Kanamycin, 50 μg/mL
  Growth temperature: 37°C
  Growth strain: DH5alpha
  Copy number: High Copy
Gene/Insert
  Gene/Insert name: mkate2 (no STOP codon)
  Species: C. elegans (nematode)
  Cloning method: TOPO Cloning
Terms and licenses: Academic/Nonprofit Terms; Industry Terms: Not Available to Industry
How to cite: pSM04 was a gift from Erik Griffin (Addgene plasmid # 139046 ; http://n2t.net/addgene:139046 ; RRID:Addgene_139046)
