[The description below was written by a language model from this plasmid's Addgene catalogue record and pLannotate feature annotations shown in this document.]
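Description:
pSM04 is a donor (cassette) plasmid from a SapTrap modular assembly toolkit for building Caenorhabditis elegans MosSCI transgene vectors. It supplies the "3A" position in the five-cassette version of that system. It is built in the Zero Blunt TOPO cloning backbone and is maintained in E. coli as a high-copy plasmid through a ColE1/pUC-type origin. Selection is with kanamycin via the Tn5-derived NeoR/KanR gene. The backbone also carries a bleomycin/Zeocin resistance gene (BleoR). It retains the usual Zero Blunt remnants: the lac promoter and operator with a CAP binding site, and lacZα and ccdB fragments, reflecting the lacZα–ccdB fusion that insert ligation disrupts to provide positive selection. SP6 and T7 promoters flank the cloning site.

The insert is an mKate2 coding sequence without a stop codon, listed as a C. elegans insert. Lacking a stop codon, it is suited to in-frame fusion with a downstream cassette rather than to use as a terminal tag. The automated annotation labels this roughly 840 bp reverse-strand CDS as mNeptune. That is most likely a homology call, since mNeptune and mKate2 are closely related far-red proteins derived from Entacmaea quadricolor, so the catalogue name should take precedence.

No worm promoter or 3′ UTR is annotated, so the plasmid is not an expression construct on its own despite the "worm expression" classification. In SapTrap cloning, modules are generally released by the type IIS enzyme SapI and ligated in a defined order through their overhangs. The SapI sites and the specific junctions are not annotated in the feature table. The fluorescent tag would be combined with the other cassettes in a MosSCI destination vector for single-copy transgene insertion in worms.
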