Features (pLannotate 1.2.2; 15 found; start..end, strand, type, name):
      2..94      +  CDS            lacI (fragment): lac repressor; lacI; The lac repressor binds to the lac operator to inhibit transcription in E. coli. This inhibition can be relieved by adding lactose or isopropyl-β-D-thiogalactopyranoside (IPTG).
    107..128     +  protein_bind   CAP binding site: CAP binding activates transcription in the presence of cAMP. E. coli catabolite activator protein
    143..173     +  promoter       lac promoter: promoter for the E. coli lac operon
    181..197     +  protein_bind   lac operator: The lac repressor binds to the lac operator to inhibit transcription in E. coli. This inhibition can be relieved by adding lactose or isopropyl-β-D-thiogalactopyranoside (IPTG). lac repressor encoded by lacI
    239..257     +  promoter       SP6 promoter: promoter for bacteriophage SP6 RNA polymerase
    363..1202    -  CDS            mNeptune: mNeptune is a basic (constitutively fluorescent) far red fluorescent protein published in 2009, derived from Entacmaea quadricolor. It is reported to be a rapidly-maturing monomer with moderate acid sensitivity.
   1305..1323    -  promoter       T7 promoter: promoter for bacteriophage T7 RNA polymerase
   1326..1473    +  CDS            lacZα (fragment): LacZα fragment of β-galactosidase; lacZ fragment
   1483..1786    +  CDS            ccdB (fragment): CcdB, a bacterial toxin that poisons DNA gyrase; ccdB; Plasmids containing the ccdB gene cannot be propagated in standard E. coli strains.
   1834..2103    +  CDS            tnpA (fragment): TN5P_ECOLX - Also known as tnp. Experimental evidence at protein level: Swiss-Prot protein existence level 1. Mediates transposition of transposon Tn5 by a 'cut and paste' mechanism. First, the monomeric transposase binds the 19 bp inverted DNA repeats flanking the transposon. Then, dimerization of the DNA- bound transposase creates a synaptic DNA complex. After nicking of the first DNA strand, excision of the transposon proceeds through a series of intermediates. The transposase then mediates the insertion of the transposon at a new site by strand transfer. The activity of the wild- type tran
   2135..2929    +  CDS            NeoR/KanR: aminoglycoside phosphotransferase from Tn5; aph(3')-II (or nptII); confers resistance to neomycin, kanamycin, and G418 (Geneticin®)
   2950..3000    -  misc_feature   bom (fragment): basis of mobility region from pBR322
   3027..3115    +  promoter       AmpR promoter (fragment): bla
   3135..3509    +  CDS            BleoR: antibiotic-binding protein; Sh ble from Streptoalloteichus hindustanus; confers resistance to bleomycin, phleomycin, and Zeocin™
   3647..4235    +  rep_origin     ori: high-copy-number ColE1/pMB1/pBR322/pUC origin of replication
>Addgene plasmid #139046 | pSM04 | addgene full sequence | sequence record 273927 | Addgene NGS Result
AGCGCCCAATACGCAAACCGCCTCTCCCCGCGCGTTGGCCGATTCATTAATGCAGCTGGCACGACAGGTT
TCCCGACTGGAAAGCGGGCAGTGAGCGCAACGCAATTAATGTGAGTTAGCTCACTCATTAGGCACCCCAG
GCTTTACACTTTATGCTTCCGGCTCGTATGTTGTGTGGAATTGTGAGCGGATAACAATTTCACACAGGAA
ACAGCTATGACCATGATTACGCCAAGCTATTTAGGTGACACTATAGAATACTCAAGCTATGCATCAAGCT
TGGTACCGAGCTCGGATCCACTAGTAACGGCCGCCAGTGTGCTGGAATTCGCCCTTGCAGCTCTTCGCGT
ACCTCCACCTCCACGGTGTCCGAGCTTGGATGGGAGGTCGCAGTAACGGGCGACGGCGACCTCGTGTTGC
TCGACGTAGGTCTCCTTGTCGGCCTCCTTGATACGCTCAAGACGACGGTCGACGTAGTAGACTCCTGGCA
TCTTGAGGTTCTTGGCTGGCTTCTTGGAACGGTAGGTGGTCTGAAAATTTAAATCAGATTAGTTAGTTAG
TAAAATCATGTTTAAACTTACCTTGAGGTTGCAGATGAGGTGTCCTCCTCCGACGAGCTTGAGGGCCATG
TCGGCACGTCCCTCAAGTCCTCCGTCGGCTGGGTAGAGGGTCTCGGTGGAGGCCTCCCATCCGAGGGTCT
TCTTTTGCATGACTGGTCCGTTGGATGGGAAGTTGACTCCACGGATCTGAAAATTTAAATATGTATGGTT
AGTTAGTACCGAACTGTTTAAACTTACCTTGACGTTGTAGATGAGGCATCCGTCTTGGAGGGAGGTGTCT
TGGGTGGCGGTGAGGACTCCTCCGTCCTCGTAGGTGGTGACACGCTCCCAGGTGAATCCCTCTGGGAAGG
ATTGCTTGAAGAAGTCTGGGATTCCTTGGGTGTGGTTGATGAAGGTCTGAAAATTTAAATAATCAGGGTT
AGTTAGTATATATATGTTTAAACTTACCTTGGATCCGTACATGAAGGAGGTGGCGAGGATGTCGAAGGCG
AATGGGAGTGGTCCTCCCTCGACGGCCTTGATACGCATGGTTTGGGTTCCCTCGTATGGCTTTCCCTCTC
CCTCGGAGGTGCACTTGAAGTGGTGGTTGTTGACGGTTCCCTCCATGTAGAGCTTCATATGCATGTTTTC
TTTAATGAGCTCGGAGACACCTCCACCTCCACCCGAAGAGCTGCAAGGGCGAATTCTGCAGATATCCATC
ACACTGGCGGCCGCTCGAGCATGCATCTAGAGGGCCCAATTCGCCCTATAGTGAGTCGTATTACAATTCA
CTGGCCGTCGTTTTACAACGTCGTGACTGGGAAAACCCTGGCGTTACCCAACTTAATCGCCTTGCAGCAC
ATCCCCCTTTCGCCAGCTGGCGTAATAGCGAAGAGGCCCGCACCGATCGCCCTTCCCAACAGTTGCGCAG
CCTATACGTACGGCAGTTTAAGGTTTACACCTATAAAAGAGAGAGCCGTTATCGTCTGTTTGTGGATGTA
CAGAGTGATATTATTGACACGCCGGGGCGACGGATGGTGATCCCCCTGGCCAGTGCACGTCTGCTGTCAG
ATAAAGTCTCCCGTGAACTTTACCCGGTGGTGCATATCGGGGATGAAAGCTGGCGCATGATGACCACCGA
TATGGCCAGTGTGCCGGTCTCCGTTATCGGGGAAGAAGTGGCTGATCTCAGCCACCGCGAAAATGACATC
AAAAACGCCATTAACCTGATGTTCTGGGGAATATAAATGTCAGGCATGAGATTATCAAAAAGGATCTTCA
CCTAGATCCTTTTCACGTAGAAAGCCAGTCCGCAGAAACGGTGCTGACCCCGGATGAATGTCAGCTACTG
GGCTATCTGGACAAGGGAAAACGCAAGCGCAAAGAGAAAGCAGGTAGCTTGCAGTGGGCTTACATGGCGA
TAGCTAGACTGGGCGGTTTTATGGACAGCAAGCGAACCGGAATTGCCAGCTGGGGCGCCCTCTGGTAAGG
TTGGGAAGCCCTGCAAAGTAAACTGGATGGCTTTCTTGCCGCCAAGGATCTGATGGCGCAGGGGATCAAG
CTCTGATCAAGAGACAGGATGAGGATCGTTTCGCATGATTGAACAAGATGGATTGCACGCAGGTTCTCCG
GCCGCTTGGGTGGAGAGGCTATTCGGCTATGACTGGGCACAACAGACAATCGGCTGCTCTGATGCCGCCG
TGTTCCGGCTGTCAGCGCAGGGGCGCCCGGTTCTTTTTGTCAAGACCGACCTGTCCGGTGCCCTGAATGA
ACTGCAAGACGAGGCAGCGCGGCTATCGTGGCTGGCCACGACGGGCGTTCCTTGCGCAGCTGTGCTCGAC
GTTGTCACTGAAGCGGGAAGGGACTGGCTGCTATTGGGCGAAGTGCCGGGGCAGGATCTCCTGTCATCTC
ACCTTGCTCCTGCCGAGAAAGTATCCATCATGGCTGATGCAATGCGGCGGCTGCATACGCTTGATCCGGC
TACCTGCCCATTCGACCACCAAGCGAAACATCGCATCGAGCGAGCACGTACTCGGATGGAAGCCGGTCTT
GTCGATCAGGATGATCTGGACGAAGAGCATCAGGGGCTCGCGCCAGCCGAACTGTTCGCCAGGCTCAAGG
CGAGCATGCCCGACGGCGAGGATCTCGTCGTGACCCATGGCGATGCCTGCTTGCCGAATATCATGGTGGA
AAATGGCCGCTTTTCTGGATTCATCGACTGTGGCCGGCTGGGTGTGGCGGACCGCTATCAGGACATAGCG
TTGGCTACCCGTGATATTGCTGAAGAGCTTGGCGGCGAATGGGCTGACCGCTTCCTCGTGCTTTACGGTA
TCGCCGCTCCCGATTCGCAGCGCATCGCCTTCTATCGCCTTCTTGACGAGTTCTTCTGAATTATTAACGC
TTACAATTTCCTGATGCGGTATTTTCTCCTTACGCATCTGTGCGGTATTTCACACCGCATCAGGTGGCAC
TTTTCGGGGAAATGTGCGCGGAACCCCTATTTGTTTATTTTTCTAAATACATTCAAATATGTATCCGCTC
ATGAGACAATAACCCTGATAAATGCTTCAATAATAGCACGTGAGGAGGGCCACCATGGCCAAGTTGACCA
GTGCCGTTCCGGTGCTCACCGCGCGCGACGTCGCCGGAGCGGTCGAGTTCTGGACCGACCGGCTCGGGTT
CTCCCGGGACTTCGTGGAGGACGACTTCGCCGGTGTGGTCCGGGACGACGTGACCCTGTTCATCAGCGCG
GTCCAGGACCAGGTGGTGCCGGACAACACCCTGGCCTGGGTGTGGGTGCGCGGCCTGGACGAGCTGTACG
CCGAGTGGTCGGAGGTCGTGTCCACGAACTTCCGGGACGCCTCCGGGCCGGCCATGACCGAGATCGGCGA
GCAGCCGTGGGGGCGGGAGTTCGCCCTGCGCGACCCGGCCGGCAACTGCGTGCACTTCGTGGCCGAGGAG
CAGGACTGACACGTGCTAAAACTTCATTTTTAATTTAAAAGGATCTAGGTGAAGATCCTTTTTGATAATC
TCATGACCAAAATCCCTTAACGTGAGTTTTCGTTCCACTGAGCGTCAGACCCCGTAGAAAAGATCAAAGG
ATCTTCTTGAGATCCTTTTTTTCTGCGCGTAATCTGCTGCTTGCAAACAAAAAAACCACCGCTACCAGCG
GTGGTTTGTTTGCCGGATCAAGAGCTACCAACTCTTTTTCCGAAGGTAACTGGCTTCAGCAGAGCGCAGA
TACCAAATACTGTTCTTCTAGTGTAGCCGTAGTTAGGCCACCACTTCAAGAACTCTGTAGCACCGCCTAC
ATACCTCGCTCTGCTAATCCTGTTACCAGTGGCTGCTGCCAGTGGCGATAAGTCGTGTCTTACCGGGTTG
GACTCAAGACGATAGTTACCGGATAAGGCGCAGCGGTCGGGCTGAACGGGGGGTTCGTGCACACAGCCCA
GCTTGGAGCGAACGACCTACACCGAACTGAGATACCTACAGCGTGAGCTATGAGAAAGCGCCACGCTTCC
CGAAGGGAGAAAGGCGGACAGGTATCCGGTAAGCGGCAGGGTCGGAACAGGAGAGCGCACGAGGGAGCTT
CCAGGGGGAAACGCCTGGTATCTTTATAGTCCTGTCGGGTTTCGCCACCTCTGACTTGAGCGTCGATTTT
TGTGATGCTCGTCAGGGGGGCGGAGCCTATGGAAAAACGCCAGCAACGCGGCCTTTTTACGGTTCCTGGC
CTTTTGCTGGCCTTTTGCTCACATGTTCTTTCCTGCGTTATCCCCTGATTCTGTGGATAACCGTATTACC
GCCTTTGAGTGAGCTGATACCGCTCGCCGCAGCCGAACGACCGAGCGCAGCGAGTCAGTGAGCGAGGAAG
CGGAAG
